Addgene plasmid #76938: MAST2 gRNA (BRDN0001147970)
Purpose: 3rd generation lentiviral gRNA plasmid targeting human MAST2
Depositing lab: John Doench & David Root. Depositing organization: Broad Institute. Publication: Optimized sgRNA design to maximize activity and minimize off-target effects of CRISPR-Cas9. Doench JG, Fusi N, Sullender M, Hegde M, Vaimberg EW, Donovan KF, Smith I, Tothova Z, Wilen C, Orchard R, Virgin HW, Listgarten J, Root DE. Nat Biotechnol. 2016 Jan 18. doi: 10.1038/nbt.3437. PubMed 26780180.
Backbone
  Vector backbone: lentiGuide-Puro
  Backbone manufacturer: Zhang Lab (Addgene plasmid # 52963)
  Vector type: Mammalian Expression, Lentiviral, CRISPR
  Selectable markers: Puromycin
Growth in bacteria
  Bacterial resistance: Ampicillin, 100 μg/mL
  Growth temperature: 37°C
  Growth strain: DH5alpha
  Copy number: High Copy
Gene/Insert
  Gene/Insert name: MAST2 (alt names: MAST2; NM_015112.2)
  gRNA/shRNA sequence: CAGTATGTCACGCTCCACGA
  Species: H. sapiens (human)
  Entrez Gene: MAST2 (a.k.a. MAST205, MTSSK)
  Promoter: hU6
  Cloning method: Unknown
  Sequencing primers: 5′ U6-F; 3′ pS2-R
Terms and licenses: Academic/Nonprofit Terms; Industry Terms: Not Available to Industry
Depositor comments: The gRNA was designed to target the following Genbank reference sequence(s): NM_015112.2. Note that this plasmid does NOT contain Cas9. It should be used in conjunction with lentiCas9-Blast (Addgene #52962) or otherwise with cell lines already expressing Cas9. Browse the full kinome gRNA library at http://www.addgene.org/pooled-library/broadgpp-human-kinome/ or visit http://www.broadinstitute.org/rnai/public/ for detailed protocols and information.
How to cite: MAST2 gRNA (BRDN0001147970) was a gift from John Doench & David Root (Addgene plasmid # 76938 ; http://n2t.net/addgene:76938 ; RRID:Addgene_76938)
