[The description below was written by a language model from this plasmid's Addgene catalogue record and pLannotate feature annotations shown in this document.]
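Description:
MAST2 gRNA (BRDN0001147970) is a third-generation lentiviral guide RNA plasmid built on the lentiGuide-Puro backbone and designed to direct Streptococcus pyogenes Cas9 to the human MAST2 gene, which is also known as MAST205 or MTSSK. In bacteria it is maintained as a high-copy plasmid through a ColE1/pUC-type origin and selected with ampicillin via the β-lactamase gene. An f1 origin, an SV40 origin and remnants of lac and T7/T3 cloning elements are also annotated in the backbone.

The lentiviral transfer cassette begins with an RSV promoter fused to a truncated HIV-1 5' LTR, which makes genomic RNA production Tat-independent. This is followed by the Ψ packaging signal with a partial gag sequence, the Rev response element for nuclear export of the unspliced RNA, and a cPPT/CTS. It ends in a ΔU3 self-inactivating 3' LTR with a downstream SV40 polyadenylation signal.

Two expression units lie within this frame. A human U6 RNA polymerase III promoter drives the MAST2-specific spacer joined to the SpCas9 gRNA scaffold. An EF-1α core promoter with its intron A drives puromycin N-acetyltransferase for selection of transduced mammalian cells, and a WPRE enhances transcript expression.

The plasmid does not encode Cas9, so it must be paired with a separate Cas9 vector or used in cells that already express the nuclease. The guide was designed against the MAST2 reference transcript and belongs to a human kinome gRNA collection. It is suited to knockout of MAST2 after viral packaging and transduction.
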