Features (pLannotate 1.2.2; 29 found; start..end, strand, type, name):
     14..80      +  CDS            small t antigen (fragment): SV40 (simian virus 40) small t antigen
    106..317     +  promoter       EF-1α core promoter: core promoter for human elongation factor EF-1α
    318..1256    +  intron         EF-1α intron A: intron upstream of the start codon of human EF-1α
   1278..1877    +  CDS            PuroR (fragment): puromycin N-acetyltransferase; pac from Streptomyces; confers resistance to puromycin
   1893..2481    +  misc_feature   WPRE: woodchuck hepatitis virus posttranscriptional regulatory element
   2532..2551    +  misc_feature   cPPT/CTS (fragment): central polypurine tract and central termination sequence of HIV-1
   2553..2786    +  LTR            3' LTR (ΔU3): self-inactivating 3' long terminal repeat (LTR) from HIV-1
   2864..2985    +  polyA_signal   SV40 poly(A) signal: SV40 polyadenylation signal
   3025..3160    +  rep_origin     SV40 ori: SV40 origin of replication
   3181..3199    -  promoter       T7 promoter: promoter for bacteriophage T7 RNA polymerase
   3207..3362    +  CDS            lacZα (fragment): LacZα fragment of β-galactosidase; lacZ fragment
   3367..3795    +  rep_origin     f1 ori (sequence partly withheld): f1 bacteriophage origin of replication; arrow indicates direction of (+) strand synthesis
   3848..3952    +  promoter       AmpR promoter: bla
   3953..4813    +  CDS            AmpR: β-lactamase; bla; confers resistance to ampicillin, carbenicillin, and related antibiotics
   4984..5572    +  rep_origin     ori: high-copy-number ColE1/pMB1/pBR322/pUC origin of replication
   5755..5847    +  CDS            lacI (fragment): lac repressor; lacI; The lac repressor binds to the lac operator to inhibit transcription in E. coli. This inhibition can be relieved by adding lactose or isopropyl-β-D-thiogalactopyranoside (IPTG).
   5860..5881    +  protein_bind   CAP binding site: CAP binding activates transcription in the presence of cAMP. E. coli catabolite activator protein
   5896..5926    +  promoter       lac promoter: promoter for the E. coli lac operon
   5934..5950    +  protein_bind   lac operator: The lac repressor binds to the lac operator to inhibit transcription in E. coli. This inhibition can be relieved by adding lactose or isopropyl-β-D-thiogalactopyranoside (IPTG). lac repressor encoded by lacI
   5995..6013    +  promoter       T3 promoter: promoter for bacteriophage T3 RNA polymerase
   6041..6267    +  promoter       RSV promoter: Rous sarcoma virus enhancer/promoter
   6268..6448    +  LTR            5' LTR (truncated): truncated 5' long terminal repeat (LTR) from HIV-1
   6495..6620    +  misc_feature   HIV-1 Ψ: packaging signal of human immunodeficiency virus type 1
   6604..6967    +  CDS            HIV-1 gag (fragment): gag protein from human immunodeficiency virus 1; gag
   7113..7346    +  misc_feature   RRE: The Rev response element (RRE) of HIV-1 allows for Rev-dependent mRNA export from the nucleus to the cytoplasm.
   7723..7749    +  CDS            Rev (fragment): human immunodeficiency virus 1 (HIV-1) Rev protein; rev; enhances nuclear export of unspliced and incompletely spliced viral mRNAs
   7753..7993    +  promoter       U6 promoter: RNA polymerase III promoter for human U6 snRNA
   8023..8098    +  misc_RNA       gRNA scaffold: guide RNA scaffold for the Streptococcus pyogenes CRISPR/Cas9 system
   8154..8271    +  misc_feature   cPPT/CTS: central polypurine tract and central termination sequence of HIV-1
>Addgene plasmid #76938 | MAST2 gRNA (BRDN0001147970) | addgene full sequence | sequence record 186800 | Addgene Assembled Sequence
CCCGGGTGCAAAGATGGATAAAGTTTTAAACAGAGAGGAATCTTTGCAGCTAATGGACCTTCTAGGTCTT
GAAAGGAGTGGGAATTGGCTCCGGTGCCCGTCAGTGGGCAGAGCGCACATCGCCCACAGTCCCCGAGAAG
TTGGGGGGAGGGGTCGGCAATTGATCCGGTGCCTAGAGAAGGTGGCGCGGGGTAAACTGGGAAAGTGATG
TCGTGTACTGGCTCCGCCTTTTTCCCGAGGGTGGGGGAGAACCGTATATAAGTGCAGTAGTCGCCGTGAA
CGTTCTTTTTCGCAACGGGTTTGCCGCCAGAACACAGGTAAGTGCCGTGTGTGGTTCCCGCGGGCCTGGC
CTCTTTACGGGTTATGGCCCTTGCGTGCCTTGAATTACTTCCACCTGGCTGCAGTACGTGATTCTTGATC
CCGAGCTTCGGGTTGGAAGTGGGTGGGAGAGTTCGAGGCCTTGCGCTTAAGGAGCCCCTTCGCCTCGTGC
TTGAGTTGAGGCCTGGCCTGGGCGCTGGGGCCGCCGCGTGCGAATCTGGTGGCACCTTCGCGCCTGTCTC
GCTGCTTTCGATAAGTCTCTAGCCATTTAAAATTTTTGATGACCTGCTGCGACGCTTTTTTTCTGGCAAG
ATAGTCTTGTAAATGCGGGCCAAGATCTGCACACTGGTATTTCGGTTTTTGGGGCCGCGGGCGGCGACGG
GGCCCGTGCGTCCCAGCGCACATGTTCGGCGAGGCGGGGCCTGCGAGCGCGGCCACCGAGAATCGGACGG
GGGTAGTCTCAAGCTGGCCGGCCTGCTCTGGTGCCTGGCCTCGCGCCGCCGTGTATCGCCCCGCCCTGGG
CGGCAAGGCTGGCCCGGTCGGCACCAGTTGCGTGAGCGGAAAGATGGCCGCTTCCCGGCCCTGCTGCAGG
GAGCTCAAAATGGAGGACGCGGCGCTCGGGAGAGCGGGCGGGTGAGTCACCCACACAAAGGAAAAGGGCC
TTTCCGTCCTCAGCCGTCGCTTCATGTGACTCCACGGAGTACCGGGCGCCGTCCAGGCACCTCGATTAGT
TCTCGAGCTTTTGGAGTACGTCGTCTTTAGGTTGGGGGGAGGGGTTTTATGCGATGGAGTTTCCCCACAC
TGAGTGGGTGGAGACTGAAGTTAGGCCAGCTTGGCACTTGATGTAATTCTCCTTGGAATTTGCCCTTTTT
GAGTTTGGATCTTGGTTCATTCTCAAGCCTCAGACAGTGGTTCAAAGTTTTTTTCTTCCATTTCAGGTGT
CGTGACGTACGGCCACCATGACCGAGTACAAGCCCACGGTGCGCCTCGCCACCCGCGACGACGTCCCCAG
GGCCGTACGCACCCTCGCCGCCGCGTTCGCCGACTACCCCGCCACGCGCCACACCGTCGATCCGGACCGC
CACATCGAGCGGGTCACCGAGCTGCAAGAACTCTTCCTCACGCGCGTCGGGCTCGACATCGGCAAGGTGT
GGGTCGCGGACGACGGCGCCGCCGTGGCGGTCTGGACCACGCCGGAGAGCGTCGAAGCGGGGGCGGTGTT
CGCCGAGATCGGCCCGCGCATGGCCGAGTTGAGCGGTTCCCGGCTGGCCGCGCAGCAACAGATGGAAGGC
CTCCTGGCGCCGCACCGGCCCAAGGAGCCCGCGTGGTTCCTGGCCACCGTCGGAGTCTCGCCCGACCACC
AGGGCAAGGGTCTGGGCAGCGCCGTCGTGCTCCCCGGAGTGGAGGCGGCCGAGCGCGCCGGGGTGCCCGC
CTTCCTGGAGACCTCCGCGCCCCGCAACCTCCCCTTCTACGAGCGGCTCGGCTTCACCGTCACCGCCGAC
GTCGAGGTGCCCGAAGGACCGCGCACCTGGTGCATGACCCGCAAGCCCGGTGCCTGAACGCGTTAAGTCG
ACAATCAACCTCTGGATTACAAAATTTGTGAAAGATTGACTGGTATTCTTAACTATGTTGCTCCTTTTAC
GCTATGTGGATACGCTGCTTTAATGCCTTTGTATCATGCTATTGCTTCCCGTATGGCTTTCATTTTCTCC
TCCTTGTATAAATCCTGGTTGCTGTCTCTTTATGAGGAGTTGTGGCCCGTTGTCAGGCAACGTGGCGTGG
TGTGCACTGTGTTTGCTGACGCAACCCCCACTGGTTGGGGCATTGCCACCACCTGTCAGCTCCTTTCCGG
GACTTTCGCTTTCCCCCTCCCTATTGCCACGGCGGAACTCATCGCCGCCTGCCTTGCCCGCTGCTGGACA
GGGGCTCGGCTGTTGGGCACTGACAATTCCGTGGTGTTGTCGGGGAAATCATCGTCCTTTCCTTGGCTGC
TCGCCTGTGTTGCCACCTGGATTCTGCGCGGGACGTCCTTCTGCTACGTCCCTTCGGCCCTCAATCCAGC
GGACCTTCCTTCCCGCGGCCTGCTGCCGGCTCTGCGGCCTCTTCCGCGTCTTCGCCTTCGCCCTCAGACG
AGTCGGATCTCCCTTTGGGCCGCCTCCCCGCGTCGACTTTAAGACCAATGACTTACAAGGCAGCTGTAGA
TCTTAGCCACTTTTTAAAAGAAAAGGGGGGACTGGAAGGGCTAATTCACTCCCAACGAAGACAAGATCTG
CTTTTTGCTTGTACTGGGTCTCTCTGGTTAGACCAGATCTGAGCCTGGGAGCTCTCTGGCTAACTAGGGA
ACCCACTGCTTAAGCCTCAATAAAGCTTGCCTTGAGTGCTTCAAGTAGTGTGTGCCCGTCTGTTGTGTGA
CTCTGGTAACTAGAGATCCCTCAGACCCTTTTAGTCAGTGTGGAAAATCTCTAGCAGTACGTATAGTAGT
TCATGTCATCTTATTATTCAGTATTTATAACTTGCAAAGAAATGAATATCAGAGAGTGAGAGGAACTTGT
TTATTGCAGCTTATAATGGTTACAAATAAAGCAATAGCATCACAAATTTCACAAATAAAGCATTTTTTTC
ACTGCATTCTAGTTGTGGTTTGTCCAAACTCATCAATGTATCTTATCATGTCTGGCTCTAGCTATCCCGC
CCCTAACTCCGCCCATCCCGCCCCTAACTCCGCCCAGTTCCGCCCATTCTCCGCCCCATGGCTGACTAAT
TTTTTTTATTTATGCAGAGGCCGAGGCCGCCTCGGCCTCTGAGCTATTCCAGAAGTAGTGAGGAGGCTTT
TTTGGAGGCCTAGGGACGTACCCAATTCGCCCTATAGTGAGTCGTATTACGCGCGCTCACTGGCCGTCGT
TTTACAACGTCGTGACTGGGAAAACCCTGGCGTTACCCAACTTAATCGCCTTGCAGCACATCCCCCTTTC
GCCAGCTGGCGTAATAGCGAAGAGGCCCGCACCGATCGCCCTTCCCAACAGTTGCGCAGCCTGAATGGCG
AATGGG
[124 nt withheld, positions 3367-3490]
C
[91 nt withheld, positions 3492-3582]
A
[49 nt withheld, positions 3584-3632]
CCTTTGACGTTGGAGTCCACGTTCTTT
[37 nt withheld, positions 3660-3696]
ACCCTATCTCGGTCTATTCTTTTGATTTATAAGGGATTTTGCCGATTTCGGCCTATTGGTTAAAAAATGA
GCTGATTTAACAAAAATTTAACGCGAATTTTAACAAAATATTAACGCTTACAATTTAGGTGGCACTTTTC
GGGGAAATGTGCGCGGAACCCCTATTTGTTTATTTTTCTAAATACATTCAAATATGTATCCGCTCATGAG
ACAATAACCCTGATAAATGCTTCAATAATATTGAAAAAGGAAGAGTATGAGTATTCAACATTTCCGTGTC
GCCCTTATTCCCTTTTTTGCGGCATTTTGCCTTCCTGTTTTTGCTCACCCAGAAACGCTGGTGAAAGTAA
AAGATGCTGAAGATCAGTTGGGTGCACGAGTGGGTTACATCGAACTGGATCTCAACAGCGGTAAGATCCT
TGAGAGTTTTCGCCCCGAAGAACGTTTTCCAATGATGAGCACTTTTAAAGTTCTGCTATGTGGCGCGGTA
TTATCCCGTATTGACGCCGGGCAAGAGCAACTCGGTCGCCGCATACACTATTCTCAGAATGACTTGGTTG
AGTACTCACCAGTCACAGAAAAGCATCTTACGGATGGCATGACAGTAAGAGAATTATGCAGTGCTGCCAT
AACCATGAGTGATAACACTGCGGCCAACTTACTTCTGACAACGATCGGAGGACCGAAGGAGCTAACCGCT
TTTTTGCACAACATGGGGGATCATGTAACTCGCCTTGATCGTTGGGAACCGGAGCTGAATGAAGCCATAC
CAAACGACGAGCGTGACACCACGATGCCTGTAGCAATGGCAACAACGTTGCGCAAACTATTAACTGGCGA
ACTACTTACTCTAGCTTCCCGGCAACAATTAATAGACTGGATGGAGGCGGATAAAGTTGCAGGACCACTT
CTGCGCTCGGCCCTTCCGGCTGGCTGGTTTATTGCTGATAAATCTGGAGCCGGTGAGCGTGGGTCTCGCG
GTATCATTGCAGCACTGGGGCCAGATGGTAAGCCCTCCCGTATCGTAGTTATCTACACGACGGGGAGTCA
GGCAACTATGGATGAACGAAATAGACAGATCGCTGAGATAGGTGCCTCACTGATTAAGCATTGGTAACTG
TCAGACCAAGTTTACTCATATATACTTTAGATTGATTTAAAACTTCATTTTTAATTTAAAAGGATCTAGG
TGAAGATCCTTTTTGATAATCTCATGACCAAAATCCCTTAACGTGAGTTTTCGTTCCACTGAGCGTCAGA
CCCCGTAGAAAAGATCAAAGGATCTTCTTGAGATCCTTTTTTTCTGCGCGTAATCTGCTGCTTGCAAACA
AAAAAACCACCGCTACCAGCGGTGGTTTGTTTGCCGGATCAAGAGCTACCAACTCTTTTTCCGAAGGTAA
CTGGCTTCAGCAGAGCGCAGATACCAAATACTGTTCTTCTAGTGTAGCCGTAGTTAGGCCACCACTTCAA
GAACTCTGTAGCACCGCCTACATACCTCGCTCTGCTAATCCTGTTACCAGTGGCTGCTGCCAGTGGCGAT
AAGTCGTGTCTTACCGGGTTGGACTCAAGACGATAGTTACCGGATAAGGCGCAGCGGTCGGGCTGAACGG
GGGGTTCGTGCACACAGCCCAGCTTGGAGCGAACGACCTACACCGAACTGAGATACCTACAGCGTGAGCT
ATGAGAAAGCGCCACGCTTCCCGAAGGGAGAAAGGCGGACAGGTATCCGGTAAGCGGCAGGGTCGGAACA
GGAGAGCGCACGAGGGAGCTTCCAGGGGGAAACGCCTGGTATCTTTATAGTCCTGTCGGGTTTCGCCACC
TCTGACTTGAGCGTCGATTTTTGTGATGCTCGTCAGGGGGGCGGAGCCTATGGAAAAACGCCAGCAACGC
GGCCTTTTTACGGTTCCTGGCCTTTTGCTGGCCTTTTGCTCACATGTTCTTTCCTGCGTTATCCCCTGAT
TCTGTGGATAACCGTATTACCGCCTTTGAGTGAGCTGATACCGCTCGCCGCAGCCGAACGACCGAGCGCA
GCGAGTCAGTGAGCGAGGAAGCGGAAGAGCGCCCAATACGCAAACCGCCTCTCCCCGCGCGTTGGCCGAT
TCATTAATGCAGCTGGCACGACAGGTTTCCCGACTGGAAAGCGGGCAGTGAGCGCAACGCAATTAATGTG
AGTTAGCTCACTCATTAGGCACCCCAGGCTTTACACTTTATGCTTCCGGCTCGTATGTTGTGTGGAATTG
TGAGCGGATAACAATTTCACACAGGAAACAGCTATGACCATGATTACGCCAAGCGCGCAATTAACCCTCA
CTAAAGGGAACAAAAGCTGGAGCTGCAAGCTTAATGTAGTCTTATGCAATACTCTTGTAGTCTTGCAACA
TGGTAACGATGAGTTAGCAACATGCCTTACAAGGAGAGAAAAAGCACCGTGCATGCCGATTGGTGGAAGT
AAGGTGGTACGATCGTGCCTTATTAGGAAGGCAACAGACGGGTCTGACATGGATTGGACGAACCACTGAA
TTGCCGCATTGCAGAGATATTGTATTTAAGTGCCTAGCTCGATACATAAACGGGTCTCTCTGGTTAGACC
AGATCTGAGCCTGGGAGCTCTCTGGCTAACTAGGGAACCCACTGCTTAAGCCTCAATAAAGCTTGCCTTG
AGTGCTTCAAGTAGTGTGTGCCCGTCTGTTGTGTGACTCTGGTAACTAGAGATCCCTCAGACCCTTTTAG
TCAGTGTGGAAAATCTCTAGCAGTGGCGCCCGAACAGGGACTTGAAAGCGAAAGGGAAACCAGAGGAGCT
CTCTCGACGCAGGACTCGGCTTGCTGAAGCGCGCACGGCAAGAGGCGAGGGGCGGCGACTGGTGAGTACG
CCAAAAATTTTGACTAGCGGAGGCTAGAAGGAGAGAGATGGGTGCGAGAGCGTCAGTATTAAGCGGGGGA
GAATTAGATCGCGATGGGAAAAAATTCGGTTAAGGCCAGGGGGAAAGAAAAAATATAAATTAAAACATAT
AGTATGGGCAAGCAGGGAGCTAGAACGATTCGCAGTTAATCCTGGCCTGTTAGAAACATCAGAAGGCTGT
AGACAAATACTGGGACAGCTACAACCATCCCTTCAGACAGGATCAGAAGAACTTAGATCATTATATAATA
CAGTAGCAACCCTCTATTGTGTGCATCAAAGGATAGAGATAAAAGACACCAAGGAAGCTTTAGACAAGAT
AGAGGAAGAGCAAAACAAAAGTAAGACCACCGCACAGCAAGCGGCCGCTGATCTTCAGACCTGGAGGAGG
AGATATGAGGGACAATTGGAGAAGTGAATTATATAAATATAAAGTAGTAAAAATTGAACCATTAGGAGTA
GCACCCACCAAGGCAAAGAGAAGAGTGGTGCAGAGAGAAAAAAGAGCAGTGGGAATAGGAGCTTTGTTCC
TTGGGTTCTTGGGAGCAGCAGGAAGCACTATGGGCGCAGCGTCAATGACGCTGACGGTACAGGCCAGACA
ATTATTGTCTGGTATAGTGCAGCAGCAGAACAATTTGCTGAGGGCTATTGAGGCGCAACAGCATCTGTTG
CAACTCACAGTCTGGGGCATCAAGCAGCTCCAGGCAAGAATCCTGGCTGTGGAAAGATACCTAAAGGATC
AACAGCTCCTGGGGATTTGGGGTTGCTCTGGAAAACTCATTTGCACCACTGCTGTGCCTTGGAATGCTAG
TTGGAGTAATAAATCTCTGGAACAGATTTGGAATCACACGACCTGGATGGAGTGGGACAGAGAAATTAAC
AATTACACAAGCTTAATACACTCCTTAATTGAAGAATCGCAAAACCAGCAAGAAAAGAATGAACAAGAAT
TATTGGAATTAGATAAATGGGCAAGTTTGTGGAATTGGTTTAACATAACAAATTGGCTGTGGTATATAAA
ATTATTCATAATGATAGTAGGAGGCTTGGTAGGTTTAAGAATAGTTTTTGCTGTACTTTCTATAGTGAAT
AGAGTTAGGCAGGGATATTCACCATTATCGTTTCAGACCCACCTCCCAACCCCGAGGGGACCCAGAGAGG
GCCTATTTCCCATGATTCCTTCATATTTGCATATACGATACAAGGCTGTTAGAGAGATAATTAGAATTAA
TTTGACTGTAAACACAAAGATATTAGTACAAAATACGTGACGTAGAAAGTAATAATTTCTTGGGTAGTTT
GCAGTTTTAAAATTATGTTTTAAAATGGACTATCATATGCTTACCGTAACTTGAAAGTATTTCGATTTCT
TGGCTTTATATATCTTGTGGAAAGGACGAAACACCGCAGTATGTCACGCTCCACGAGTTTTAGAGCTAGA
AATAGCAAGTTAAAATAAGGCTAGTCCGTTATCAACTTGAAAAAGTGGCACCGAGTCGGTGCTTTTTTAA
GCTTGGCGTAACTAGATCTTGAGACAAATGGCAGTATTCATCCACAATTTTAAAAGAAAAGGGGGGATTG
GGGGGTACAGTGCAGGGGAAAGAATAGTAGACATAATAGCAACAGACATACAAACTAAAGAATTACAAAA
ACAAATTACAAAAATTCAAAATTTTCGGGTTTATTACAGGGACAGCAGAGATCCACTTTGGCGCCGGCTC
GAGGGGG
