>Addgene plasmid #76938 | MAST2 gRNA (BRDN0001147970) | depositor partial sequence | sequence record 144398 | Target Sequence
CAGTATGTCACGCTCCACGA
