>Addgene plasmid #76938 | MAST2 gRNA (BRDN0001147970) | addgene partial sequence | sequence record 186799 | hU6-F
TAGAAAGTAATAATTTCTTGGGTAGTTTGCAGTTTTAAAATTATGTTTTAAAATGGACTATCATATGCTT
ACCGTAACTTGAAAGTATTTCGATTTCTTGGCTTTATATATCTTGTGGAAAGGACGAAACACCGCAGTAT
GTCACGCTCCACGAGTTTTAGAGCTAGAAATAGCAAGTTAAAATAAGGCTAGTCCGTTATCAACTTGAAA
AAGTGGCACCGAGTCGGTGCTTTTTTAAGCTTGGCGTAACTAGATCTTGAGACAAATGGCAGTATTCATC
CACAATTTTAAAAGAAAAGGGGGGATTGGGGGGTACAGTGCAGGGGAAAGAATAGTAGACATAATAGCAA
CAGACATACAAACTAAAGAATTACAAAAACAAATTACAAAAATTCAAAATTTTCGGGTTTATTACAGGGA
CAGCAGAGATCCACTTTGGCGCCGGCTCGAGGGGGCCCGGGTGCAAAGATGGATAAAGTTTTAAACAGAG
AGGAATCTTTGCAGCTAATGGACCTTCTAGGTCTTGAAAGGAGTGGGAATTGGCTCCGGTGCCCGTCAGT
GGGCAGAGCG
